>Addgene plasmid #128047 | pcDNA3.1 acGFP | addgene full sequence | sequence record 255000 | Addgene NGS Result
GACGGATCGGGAGATCTCCCGATCCCCTATGGTGCACTCTCAGTACAATCTGCTCTGATGCCGCATAGTT
AAGCCAGTATCTGCTCCCTGCTTGTGTGTTGGAGGTCGCTGAGTAGTGCGCGAGCAAAATTTAAGCTACA
ACAAGGCAAGGCTTGACCGACAATTGCATGAAGAATCTGCTTAGGGTTAGGCGTTTTGCGCTGCTTCGCG
ATGTACGGGCCAGATATACGCGTTGACATTGATTATTGACTAGTTATTAATAGTAATCAATTACGGGGTC
ATTAGTTCATAGCCCATATATGGAGTTCCGCGTTACATAACTTACGGTAAATGGCCCGCCTGGCTGACCG
CCCAACGACCCCCGCCCATTGACGTCAATAATGACGTATGTTCCCATAGTAACGCCAATAGGGACTTTCC
ATTGACGTCAATGGGTGGAGTATTTACGGTAAACTGCCCACTTGGCAGTACATCAAGTGTATCATATGCC
AAGTACGCCCCCTATTGACGTCAATGACGGTAAATGGCCCGCCTGGCATTATGCCCAGTACATGACCTTA
TGGGACTTTCCTACTTGGCAGTACATCTACGTATTAGTCATCGCTATTACCATGGTGATGCGGTTTTGGC
AGTACATCAATGGGCGTGGATAGCGGTTTGACTCACGGGGATTTCCAAGTCTCCACCCCATTGACGTCAA
TGGGAGTTTGTTTTGGCACCAAAATCAACGGGACTTTCCAAAATGTCGTAACAACTCCGCCCCATTGACG
CAAATGGGCGGTAGGCGTGTACGGTGGGAGGTCTATATAAGCAGAGCTCTCTGGCTAACTAGAGAACCCA
CTGCTTACTGGCTTATCGAAATTAATACGACTCACTATAGGGAGACCCAAGCTGGCTAGCGCTACCGGTC
GCCACCATGGTGAGCAAGGGCGCCGAGCTGTTCACCGGCATCGTGCCCATCCTGATCGAGCTGAATGGCG
ATGTGAATGGCCACAAGTTCAGCGTGAGCGGCGAGGGCGAGGGCGATGCCACCTACGGCAAGCTGACCCT
GAAGTTCATCTGCACCACCGGCAAGCTGCCTGTGCCCTGGCCCACCCTGGTGACCACCCTGAGCTACGGC
GTGCAGTGCTTCTCACGCTACCCCGATCACATGAAGCAGCACGACTTCTTCAAGAGCGCCATGCCTGAGG
GCTACATCCAGGAGCGCACCATCTTCTTCGAGGATGACGGCAACTACAAGTCGCGCGCCGAGGTGAAGTT
CGAGGGCGATACCCTGGTGAATCGCATCGAGCTGACCGGCACCGATTTCAAGGAGGATGGCAACATCCTG
GGCAATAAGATGGAGTACAACTACAACGCCCACAATGTGTACATCATGACCGACAAGGCCAAGAATGGCA
TCAAGGTGAACTTCAAGATCCGCCACAACATCGAGGATGGCAGCGTGCAGCTGGCCGACCACTACCAGCA
GAATACCCCCATCGGCGATGGCCCTGTGCTGCTGCCCGATAACCACTACCTGTCCACCCAGAGCGCCCTG
TCCAAGGACCCCAACGAGAAGCGCGATCACATGATCTACTTCGGCTTCGTGACCGCCGCCGCCATCACCC
ACGGCATGGATGAGCTGTACAAGTCCGGACTCAGATCCACTAGTCCAGTGTGGTGGAATTCTGCAGATAT
CCAGCACAGTGGCGGCCGCTCGAGTCTAGAGGGCCCGTTTAAACCCGCTGATCAGCCTCGACTGTGCCTT
CTAGTTGCCAGCCATCTGTTGTTTGCCCCTCCCCCGTGCCTTCCTTGACCCTGGAAGGTGCCACTCCCAC
TGTCCTTTCCTAATAAAATGAGGAAATTGCATCGCATTGTCTGAGTAGGTGTCATTCTATTCTGGGGGGT
GGGGTGGGGCAGGACAGCAAGGGGGAGGATTGGGAAGACAATAGCAGGCATGCTGGGGATGCGGTGGGCT
CTATGGCTTCTGAGGCGGAAAGAACCAGCTGGGGCTCTAGGGGGTATCCCC
[124 nt withheld, positions 2012-2135]
C
[91 nt withheld, positions 2137-2227]
A
[49 nt withheld, positions 2229-2277]
CCTTTGACGTTGGAGTCCACGTTCTTT
[37 nt withheld, positions 2305-2341]
ACCCTATCTCGGTCTATTCTTTTGATTTATAAGGGATTTTGCCGATTTCGGCCTATTGGTTAAAAAATGA
GCTGATTTAACAAAAATTTAACGCGAATTAATTCTGTGGAATGTGTGTCAGTTAGGGTGTGGAAAGTCCC
CAGGCTCCCCAGCAGGCAGAAGTATGCAAAGCATGCATCTCAATTAGTCAGCAACCAGGTGTGGAAAGTC
CCCAGGCTCCCCAGCAGGCAGAAGTATGCAAAGCATGCATCTCAATTAGTCAGCAACCATAGTCCCGCCC
CTAACTCCGCCCATCCCGCCCCTAACTCCGCCCAGTTCCGCCCATTCTCCGCCCCATGGCTGACTAATTT
TTTTTATTTATGCAGAGGCCGAGGCCGCCTCTGCCTCTGAGCTATTCCAGAAGTAGTGAGGAGGCTTTTT
TGGAGGCCTAGGCTTTTGCAAAAAGCTCCCGGGAGCTTGTATATCCATTTTCGGATCTGATCAAGAGACA
GGATGAGGATCGTTTCGCATGATTGAACAAGATGGATTGCACGCAGGTTCTCCGGCCGCTTGGGTGGAGA
GGCTATTCGGCTATGACTGGGCACAACAGACAATCGGCTGCTCTGATGCCGCCGTGTTCCGGCTGTCAGC
GCAGGGGCGCCCGGTTCTTTTTGTCAAGACCGACCTGTCCGGTGCCCTGAATGAACTGCAGGACGAGGCA
GCGCGGCTATCGTGGCTGGCCACGACGGGCGTTCCTTGCGCAGCTGTGCTCGACGTTGTCACTGAAGCGG
GAAGGGACTGGCTGCTATTGGGCGAAGTGCCGGGGCAGGATCTCCTGTCATCTCACCTTGCTCCTGCCGA
GAAAGTATCCATCATGGCTGATGCAATGCGGCGGCTGCATACGCTTGATCCGGCTACCTGCCCATTCGAC
CACCAAGCGAAACATCGCATCGAGCGAGCACGTACTCGGATGGAAGCCGGTCTTGTCGATCAGGATGATC
TGGACGAAGAGCATCAGGGGCTCGCGCCAGCCGAACTGTTCGCCAGGCTCAAGGCGCGCATGCCCGACGG
CGAGGATCTCGTCGTGACCCATGGCGATGCCTGCTTGCCGAATATCATGGTGGAAAATGGCCGCTTTTCT
GGATTCATCGACTGTGGCCGGCTGGGTGTGGCGGACCGCTATCAGGACATAGCGTTGGCTACCCGTGATA
TTGCTGAAGAGCTTGGCGGCGAATGGGCTGACCGCTTCCTCGTGCTTTACGGTATCGCCGCTCCCGATTC
GCAGCGCATCGCCTTCTATCGCCTTCTTGACGAGTTCTTCTGAGCGGGACTCTGGGGTTCGAAATGACCG
ACCAAGCGACGCCCAACCTGCCATCACGAGATTTCGATTCCACCGCCGCCTTCTATGAAAGGTTGGGCTT
CGGAATCGTTTTCCGGGACGCCGGCTGGATGATCCTCCAGCGCGGGGATCTCATGCTGGAGTTCTTCGCC
CACCCCAACTTGTTTATTGCAGCTTATAATGGTTACAAATAAAGCAATAGCATCACAAATTTCACAAATA
AAGCATTTTTTTCACTGCATTCTAGTTGTGGTTTGTCCAAACTCATCAATGTATCTTATCATGTCTGTAT
ACCGTCGACCTCTAGCTAGAGCTTGGCGTAATCATGGTCATAGCTGTTTCCTGTGTGAAATTGTTATCCG
CTCACAATTCCACACAACATACGAGCCGGAAGCATAAAGTGTAAAGCCTGGGGTGCCTAATGAGTGAGCT
AACTCACATTAATTGCGTTGCGCTCACTGCCCGCTTTCCAGTCGGGAAACCTGTCGTGCCAGCTGCATTA
ATGAATCGGCCAACGCGCGGGGAGAGGCGGTTTGCGTATTGGGCGCTCTTCCGCTTCCTCGCTCACTGAC
TCGCTGCGCTCGGTCGTTCGGCTGCGGCGAGCGGTATCAGCTCACTCAAAGGCGGTAATACGGTTATCCA
CAGAATCAGGGGATAACGCAGGAAAGAACATGTGAGCAAAAGGCCAGCAAAAGGCCAGGAACCGTAAAAA
GGCCGCGTTGCTGGCGTTTTTCCATAGGCTCCGCCCCCCTGACGAGCATCACAAAAATCGACGCTCAAGT
CAGAGGTGGCGAAACCCGACAGGACTATAAAGATACCAGGCGTTTCCCCCTGGAAGCTCCCTCGTGCGCT
CTCCTGTTCCGACCCTGCCGCTTACCGGATACCTGTCCGCCTTTCTCCCTTCGGGAAGCGTGGCGCTTTC
TCATAGCTCACGCTGTAGGTATCTCAGTTCGGTGTAGGTCGTTCGCTCCAAGCTGGGCTGTGTGCACGAA
CCCCCCGTTCAGCCCGACCGCTGCGCCTTATCCGGTAACTATCGTCTTGAGTCCAACCCGGTAAGACACG
ACTTATCGCCACTGGCAGCAGCCACTGGTAACAGGATTAGCAGAGCGAGGTATGTAGGCGGTGCTACAGA
GTTCTTGAAGTGGTGGCCTAACTACGGCTACACTAGAAGAACAGTATTTGGTATCTGCGCTCTGCTGAAG
CCAGTTACCTTCGGAAAAAGAGTTGGTAGCTCTTGATCCGGCAAACAAACCACCGCTGGTAGCGGTGGTT
TTTTTGTTTGCAAGCAGCAGATTACGCGCAGAAAAAAAGGATCTCAAGAAGATCCTTTGATCTTTTCTAC
GGGGTCTGACGCTCAGTGGAACGAAAACTCACGTTAAGGGATTTTGGTCATGAGATTATCAAAAAGGATC
TTCACCTAGATCCTTTTAAATTAAAAATGAAGTTTTAAATCAATCTAAAGTATATATGAGTAAACTTGGT
CTGACAGTTACCAATGCTTAATCAGTGAGGCACCTATCTCAGCGATCTGTCTATTTCGTTCATCCATAGT
TGCCTGACTCCCCGTCGTGTAGATAACTACGATACGGGAGGGCTTACCATCTGGCCCCAGTGCTGCAATG
ATACCGCGAGACCCACGCTCACCGGCTCCAGATTTATCAGCAATAAACCAGCCAGCCGGAAGGGCCGAGC
GCAGAAGTGGTCCTGCAACTTTATCCGCCTCCATCCAGTCTATTAATTGTTGCCGGGAAGCTAGAGTAAG
TAGTTCGCCAGTTAATAGTTTGCGCAACGTTGTTGCCATTGCTACAGGCATCGTGGTGTCACGCTCGTCG
TTTGGTATGGCTTCATTCAGCTCCGGTTCCCAACGATCAAGGCGAGTTACATGATCCCCCATGTTGTGCA
AAAAAGCGGTTAGCTCCTTCGGTCCTCCGATCGTTGTCAGAAGTAAGTTGGCCGCAGTGTTATCACTCAT
GGTTATGGCAGCACTGCATAATTCTCTTACTGTCATGCCATCCGTAAGATGCTTTTCTGTGACTGGTGAG
TACTCAACCAAGTCATTCTGAGAATAGTGTATGCGGCGACCGAGTTGCTCTTGCCCGGCGTCAATACGGG
ATAATACCGCGCCACATAGCAGAACTTTAAAAGTGCTCATCATTGGAAAACGTTCTTCGGGGCGAAAACT
CTCAAGGATCTTACCGCTGTTGAGATCCAGTTCGATGTAACCCACTCGTGCACCCAACTGATCTTCAGCA
TCTTTTACTTTCACCAGCGTTTCTGGGTGAGCAAAAACAGGAAGGCAAAATGCCGCAAAAAAGGGAATAA
GGGCGACACGGAAATGTTGAATACTCATACTCTTCCTTTTTCAATATTATTGAAGCATTTATCAGGGTTA
TTGTCTCATGAGCGGATACATATTTGAATGTATTTAGAAAAATAAACAAATAGGGGTTCCGCGCACATTT
CCCCGAAAAGTGCCACCTGACGTC
Features (pLannotate 1.2.2; 20 found; start..end, strand, type, name):
     28..80      -  misc_feature   bom (fragment): basis of mobility region from pBR322
    235..614     +  enhancer       CMV enhancer: human cytomegalovirus immediate early enhancer
    615..818     +  promoter       CMV promoter: human cytomegalovirus (CMV) immediate early promoter
    814..847     +  LTR            5' LTR (truncated) (fragment): truncated 5' long terminal repeat (LTR) from HIV-1
    863..881     +  promoter       T7 promoter: promoter for bacteriophage T7 RNA polymerase
    917..1633    +  CDS            AcGFP1: AcGFP1 is a basic (constitutively fluorescent) green fluorescent protein, derived from Aequorea coerulescens.
   1742..1966    +  polyA_signal   bGH poly(A) signal: bovine growth hormone polyadenylation signal
   1970..1991    +  promoter       SV40 promoter (fragment): SV40 enhancer and early promoter
   2012..2440    +  rep_origin     f1 ori (sequence partly withheld): f1 bacteriophage origin of replication; arrow indicates direction of (+) strand synthesis
   2454..2783    +  promoter       SV40 promoter: SV40 enhancer and early promoter
   2850..3641    +  CDS            neo: KKA2_KLEPN - Also known as kan, nptII. Experimental evidence at protein level: Swiss-Prot protein existence level 1. Resistance to kanamycin, neomycin, paromomycin, ribostamycin, butirosin and gentamicin B. From Klebsiella pneumoniae.
   3665..3823    +  CDS            ble (fragment): BLE_KLEPN - Experimental evidence at protein level: Swiss-Prot protein existence level 1. Binding protein with a strong affinity to the bleomycin family of antibiotics. Binds to CL990; an antimitotic-antibiotic compound. From Klebsiella pneumoniae.
   3818..3939    +  polyA_signal   SV40 poly(A) signal: SV40 polyadenylation signal
   4012..4028    -  protein_bind   lac operator: The lac repressor binds to the lac operator to inhibit transcription in E. coli. This inhibition can be relieved by adding lactose or isopropyl-β-D-thiogalactopyranoside (IPTG). lac repressor encoded by lacI
   4036..4066    -  promoter       lac promoter: promoter for the E. coli lac operon
   4081..4102    -  protein_bind   CAP binding site: CAP binding activates transcription in the presence of cAMP. E. coli catabolite activator protein
   4115..4207    -  CDS            lacI (fragment): lac repressor; lacI; The lac repressor binds to the lac operator to inhibit transcription in E. coli. This inhibition can be relieved by adding lactose or isopropyl-β-D-thiogalactopyranoside (IPTG).
   4390..4978    -  rep_origin     ori: high-copy-number ColE1/pMB1/pBR322/pUC origin of replication
   5149..6009    -  CDS            AmpR: β-lactamase; bla; confers resistance to ampicillin, carbenicillin, and related antibiotics
   6010..6114    -  promoter       AmpR promoter: bla
