[The description below was written by a language model from this plasmid's Addgene catalogue record and pLannotate feature annotations shown in this document.]
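Description:
pcDNA3.1 acGFP is an empty mammalian expression backbone built on pcDNA3.1 and designed for making N-terminal AcGFP fusions. The sequenced record is 6,145 nt. In bacteria it is maintained as a high-copy plasmid through a ColE1/pUC-type origin and selected with ampicillin via the β-lactamase gene and its own promoter. An f1 phage origin is also present, which in principle allows single-stranded DNA production.

The expression cassette consists of the human cytomegalovirus immediate-early enhancer and promoter, followed by a T7 promoter that can serve for in vitro transcription or as a sequencing primer site. Next come the AcGFP1 coding sequence (a constitutively fluorescent green protein from Aequorea coerulescens) and the bovine growth hormone polyadenylation signal. No gene of interest is included. About a hundred nucleotides lie between the end of AcGFP1 and the poly(A) signal, which is presumably where a coding sequence would be inserted in frame, although the record does not list the cloning sites. A second cassette places the neomycin phosphotransferase gene under the SV40 enhancer/early promoter with an SV40 poly(A) signal, allowing G418 selection of stably transfected mammalian cells.

Several short annotations (fragments of an HIV-1 LTR, ble, lacI and bom, plus lac promoter/operator elements) appear to be backbone remnants or partial sequence matches rather than functional parts. The vector is typically used to tag a protein with green fluorescence for localisation or expression studies in transfected mammalian cells. Unmodified, it may also serve as a GFP-only control.
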