Addgene plasmid #128047: pcDNA3.1 acGFP
Purpose: (Empty Backbone) Mammalian expression vector with N terminal AcGFP
Depositing lab: Oskar Laur. Depositing organization: Emory University.
Backbone
  Vector backbone: pcdna3.1
  Vector type: Mammalian Expression
  Tag / fusion protein: AcGFP (N terminal on backbone)
Growth in bacteria
  Bacterial resistance: Ampicillin, 100 μg/mL
  Growth temperature: 37°C
  Growth strain: DH5alpha
  Copy number: High Copy
Gene/Insert
  Gene/Insert name: None
  Tag / fusion protein: AcGFP (N terminal on backbone)
Terms and licenses: Academic/Nonprofit Terms; Industry Terms: Not Available to Industry
How to cite: pcDNA3.1 acGFP was a gift from Oskar Laur (Addgene plasmid # 128047 ; http://n2t.net/addgene:128047 ; RRID:Addgene_128047)
